Addgene plasmid #24225: pCMVHA E2F1
Purpose: Mammalian expression of human E2F1 with HA tag
Depositing lab: Kristian Helin. Depositing organization: University of Copenhagen, BRIC. Publication: Deregulated expression of E2F family members induces S-phase entry and overcomes p16INK4A-mediated growth suppression. Lukas J, Petersen BO, Holm K, Bartek J, Helin K. Mol Cell Biol. 1996 Mar . 16(3):1047-57. PubMed 8622649.
Backbone
  Vector backbone: pCMVHANeoBam
  Backbone size w/o insert (bp): 6200
  Vector type: Mammalian Expression
  Selectable markers: Neomycin (select with G418)
Growth in bacteria
  Bacterial resistance: Ampicillin, 100 μg/mL
  Growth temperature: 37°C
  Growth strain: DH5alpha
  Copy number: High Copy
Gene/Insert
  Gene/Insert name: E2F1 (alt name: E2F-1)
  Species: H. sapiens (human)
  Insert size (bp): 1300
  Entrez Gene: E2F1 (a.k.a. E2F-1, RBAP1, RBBP3, RBP3)
  Tag / fusion protein: HA (N terminal on insert)
  Cloning method: Restriction Enzyme; 5′ cloning site BamHI (unknown if destroyed); 3′ cloning site BamHI (unknown if destroyed)
  Sequencing primers: 5′ Bglob-intron-F; 3′ Bglob-pA-R
Terms and licenses: Academic/Nonprofit Terms; Industry Terms: Not Available to Industry
Depositor comments: Insert check with SalI, which leads to a 1.3kb fragment + vector. E2F1 cDNA can be removed by BamHI digest. This plasmid contains an E356K mutation within the E2F1 insert. Please note that other mutations may exist and it is unclear whether this mutation affects plasmid function.
How to cite: pCMVHA E2F1 was a gift from Kristian Helin (Addgene plasmid # 24225 ; http://n2t.net/addgene:24225 ; RRID:Addgene_24225)
