[The description below was written by a language model from this plasmid's Addgene catalogue record and pLannotate feature annotations shown in this document.]
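Description:
pCMVHA E2F1 is a mammalian expression plasmid built on the pCMVHANeoBam backbone that drives production of human E2F1 carrying an N-terminal HA epitope tag. It is propagated in E. coli through a high-copy ColE1/pUC-type origin with ampicillin selection from the β-lactamase gene. For mammalian cells it carries a separate neomycin phosphotransferase cassette, transcribed from the HSV thymidine kinase promoter and terminated by the HSV TK polyadenylation signal, allowing G418 selection of stable transfectants. Short remnants of lac, rop, bom, Tn5 transposase and ble sequences in the feature table appear to be leftovers of the backbone's construction rather than functional parts.

The expression unit consists of the human cytomegalovirus immediate-early enhancer and promoter followed by a rabbit β-globin intron, which generally improves transcript processing and expression. Next comes a short HA-tag coding segment (annotated as a fragment of a 3xHA element, consistent in length with a single HA epitope), and then the roughly 1.3 kb E2F1 open reading frame. A β-globin exon fragment and the rabbit β-globin poly(A) signal complete the transcript. The cDNA was inserted at BamHI sites and can be released with that enzyme. E2F1 is a transcription activator that, together with DP partners, regulates genes controlling the G1-to-S transition and binds the retinoblastoma protein. The associated publication used overexpression of E2F family members to study S-phase entry and bypass of p16INK4A-mediated growth arrest. The depositor notes an E356K substitution within the insert, that its functional effect is unknown, and that other mutations may be present.
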