Features (pLannotate 1.2.2; 24 found; start..end, strand, type, name):
    145..524     +  enhancer       CMV enhancer: human cytomegalovirus immediate early enhancer
    525..728     +  promoter       CMV promoter: human cytomegalovirus (CMV) immediate early promoter
    840..1412    +  intron         β-globin intron: intron from rabbit β-globin gene
   1492..1518    +  CDS            3xHA (fragment): three tandem HA epitope tags
   1531..2841    +  CDS            E2F1: E2F1_HUMAN - Also known as RBBP3. Experimental evidence at protein level: Swiss-Prot protein existence level 1. Transcription activator that binds DNA cooperatively with DP proteins through the E2 recognition site, 5'-TTTC[CG]CGC-3' found in the promoter region of a number of genes whose products are involved in cell cycle regulation or in DNA replication. The DRTF1/E2F complex functions in the control of cell-cycle progression from G1 to S phase. E2F1 binds preferentially RB1 in a cell-cycle dependent manner. It can mediate both cell proliferation and TP53/p53-dependent apoptosis. Blocks adip
   2852..2868    -  misc_feature   MCS (fragment): pBluescript multiple cloning site
   2880..2957    +  CDS            HBB (fragment): HBB_PONPY - Experimental evidence at transcript level: Swiss-Prot protein existence level 2. Involved in oxygen transport from the lung to the various peripheral tissues. From Pongo pygmaeus (Bornean orangutan).
   3028..3083    +  polyA_signal   β-globin poly(A) signal: rabbit β-globin polyadenylation signal (Gil and Proudfoot, 1987)
   3465..3481    -  protein_bind   lac operator: The lac repressor binds to the lac operator to inhibit transcription in E. coli. This inhibition can be relieved by adding lactose or isopropyl-β-D-thiogalactopyranoside (IPTG). lac repressor encoded by lacI
   3489..3519    -  promoter       lac promoter: promoter for the E. coli lac operon
   3534..3555    -  protein_bind   CAP binding site: CAP binding activates transcription in the presence of cAMP. E. coli catabolite activator protein
   3568..3660    -  CDS            lacI (fragment): lac repressor; lacI; The lac repressor binds to the lac operator to inhibit transcription in E. coli. This inhibition can be relieved by adding lactose or isopropyl-β-D-thiogalactopyranoside (IPTG).
   3843..4431    -  rep_origin     ori: high-copy-number ColE1/pMB1/pBR322/pUC origin of replication
   4602..5462    -  CDS            AmpR: β-lactamase; bla; confers resistance to ampicillin, carbenicillin, and related antibiotics
   5463..5567    -  promoter       AmpR promoter: bla
   5662..5697    +  CDS            rop (fragment): Rop protein, which maintains plasmids at low copy number; rop
   5799..5898    +  misc_feature   bom (fragment): basis of mobility region from pBR322
   5904..6058    -  CDS            lacZα (fragment): LacZα fragment of β-galactosidase; lacZ fragment
   6062..6385    +  CDS            tnpA (fragment): TN5P_ECOLX - Also known as tnp. Experimental evidence at protein level: Swiss-Prot protein existence level 1. Mediates transposition of transposon Tn5 by a 'cut and paste' mechanism. First, the monomeric transposase binds the 19 bp inverted DNA repeats flanking the transposon. Then, dimerization of the DNA- bound transposase creates a synaptic DNA complex. After nicking of the first DNA strand, excision of the transposon proceeds through a series of intermediates. The transposase then mediates the insertion of the transposon at a new site by strand transfer. The activity of the wild- type tran
   6468..6613    +  promoter       HSV TK promoter: herpes simplex virus thymidine kinase promoter
   6670..7461    +  CDS            neo: KKA2_KLEPN - Also known as kan, nptII. Experimental evidence at protein level: Swiss-Prot protein existence level 1. Resistance to kanamycin, neomycin, paromomycin, ribostamycin, butirosin and gentamicin B. From Klebsiella pneumoniae.
   7485..7640    +  CDS            ble (fragment): BLE_KLEPN - Experimental evidence at protein level: Swiss-Prot protein existence level 1. Binding protein with a strong affinity to the bleomycin family of antibiotics. Binds to CL990; an antimitotic-antibiotic compound. From Klebsiella pneumoniae.
   7702..7749    +  polyA_signal   HSV TK poly(A) signal: herpes simplex virus thymidine kinase polyadenylation signal (Cole and Stacy, 1985)
   7840..7856    -  polyA_signal   bGH poly(A) signal (fragment): bovine growth hormone polyadenylation signal
>Addgene plasmid #24225 | pCMVHA E2F1 | addgene full sequence | sequence record 152182 | Addgene NGS results
GGCAAGCCCTGCCATAGCCACGGGCCCCGTGGGTTAGGGACGGCGGATCGCGGCCCTCTAGAGAGCTTGG
CCCATTGCATACGTTGTATCCATATCATAATATGTACATTTATATTGGCTCATGTCCAACATTACCGCCA
TGTTGACATTGATTATTGACTAGTTATTAATAGTAATCAATTACGGGGTCATTAGTTCATAGCCCATATA
TGGAGTTCCGCGTTACATAACTTACGGTAAATGGCCCGCCTGGCTGACCGCCCAACGACCCCCGCCCATT
GACGTCAATAATGACGTATGTTCCCATAGTAACGCCAATAGGGACTTTCCATTGACGTCAATGGGTGGAG
TATTTACGGTAAACTGCCCACTTGGCAGTACATCAAGTGTATCATATGCCAAGTACGCCCCCTATTGACG
TCAATGACGGTAAATGGCCCGCCTGGCATTATGCCCAGTACATGACCTTATGGGACTTTCCTACTTGGCA
GTACATCTACGTATTAGTCATCGCTATTACCATGGTGATGCGGTTTTGGCAGTACATCAATGGGCGTGGA
TAGCGGTTTGACTCACGGGGATTTCCAAGTCTCCACCCCATTGACGTCAATGGGAGTTTGTTTTGGCACC
AAAATCAACGGGACTTTCCAAAATGTCGTAACAACTCCGCCCCATTGACGCAAATGGGCGGTAGGCGTGT
ACGGTGGGAGGTCTATATAAGCAGAGCTCGTTTAGTGAACCGTCAGATCGCCTGGAGACGCCATCCACGC
TGTTTTGACCTCCATAGAAGACACCGGGACCGATCCAGCCTCCGGTCGACCGATCCTGAGAACTTCAGGG
TGAGTTTGGGGACCCTTGATTGTTCTTTCTTTTTCGCTATTGTAAAATTCATGTTATATGGAGGGGGCAA
AGTTTTCAGGGTGTTGTTTAGAATGGGAAGATGTCCCTTGTATCACCATGGACCCTCATGATAATTTTGT
TTCTTTCACTTTCTACTCTGTTGACAACCATTGTCTCCTCTTATTTTCTTTTCATTTTCTGTAACTTTTT
CGTTAAACTTTAGCTTGCATTTGTAACGAATTTTTAAATTCACTTTTGTTTATTTGTCAGATTGTAAGTA
CTTTCTCTAATCACTTTTTTTTCAAGGCAATCAGGGTATATTATATTGTACTTCAGCACAGTTTTAGAGA
ACAATTGTTATAATTAAATGATAAGGTAGAATATTTCTGCATATAAATTCTGGCTGGCGTGGAAATATTC
TTATTGGTAGAAACAACTACACCCTGGTCATCATCCTGCCTTTCTCTTTATGGTTACAATGATATACACT
GTTTGAGATGAGGATAAAATACTCTGAGTCCAAACCGGGCCCCTCTGCTAACCATGTTCATGCCTTCTTC
TCTTTCCTACAGCTCCTGGGCAACGTGCTGGTTGTTGTGCTGTCTCATCATTTTGGCAAAGAATTCCTCG
ACGGATCAATTCACCATGGCATACCCATACGATGTTCCAGATTACGCTAGCGGATCCGCCATGGCCTTGG
CCGGGGCCCCTGCGGGCGGCCCATGCGCGCCGGCGCTGGAGGCCCTGCTCGGGGCCGGCGCGCTGCGGCT
GCTCGACTCCTCGCAGATCGTCATCATCTCCGCCGCGCAGGACGCCAGCGCCCCGCCGGCTCCCACCGGC
CCCGCGGCGCCCGCCGCCGGCCCCTGCGACCCTGACCTGCTGCTCTTCGCCACACCGCAGGCGCCCCGGC
CCACACCCAGTGCGCCGCGGCCCGCGCTCGGCCGCCCGCCGGTGAAGCGGAGGCTGGACCTGGAAACTGA
CCATCAGTACCTGGCCGAGAGCAGTGGGCCAGCTCGGGGCAGAGGCCGCCATCCAGGAAAAGGTGTGAAA
TCCCCGGGGGAGAAGTCACGCTATGAGACCTCACTGAATCTGACCACCAAGCGCTTCCTGGAGCTGCTGA
GCCACTCGGCTGACGGTGTCGTCGACCTGAACTGGGCTGCCGAGGTGCTGAAGGTGCAGAAGCGGCGCAT
CTATGACATCACCAACGTCCTTGAGGGCATCCAGCTCATTGCCAAGAAGTCCAAGAACCACATCCAGTGG
CTGGGCAGCCACACCACAGTGGGCGTCGGCGGACGGCTTGAGGGGTTGACCCAGGACCTCCGACAGCTGC
AGGAGAGCGAGCAGCAGCTGGACCACCTGATGAATATCTGTACTACGCAGCTGCGCCTGCTCTCCGAGGA
CACTGACAGCCAGCGCCTGGCCTACGTGACGTGTCAGGACCTTCGTAGCATTGCAGACCCTGCAGAGCAG
ATGGTTATGGTGATCAAAGCCCCTCCTGAGACCCAGCTCCAAGCCGTGGACTCTTCGGAGAACTTTCAGA
TCTCCCTTAAGAGCAAACAAGGCCCGATCGATGTTTTCCTGTGCCCTGAGGAGACCGTAGGTGGGATCAG
CCCTGGGAAGACCCCATCCCAGGAGGTCACTTCTGAGGAGGAGAACAGGGCCACTGACTCTGCCACCATA
GTGTCACCACCACCATCATCTCCCCCCTCATCCCTCACCACAGATCCCAGCCAGTCTCTACTCAGCCTGG
AGCAAAAACCGCTGTTGTCCCGGATGGGCAGCCTGCGGGCTCCCGTGGACGAGGACCGCCTGTCCCCGCT
GGTGGCGGCCGACTCGCTCCTGGAGCATGTGCGGGAGGACTTCTCCGGCCTCCTCCCTGAGGAGTTCATC
AGCCTTTCCCCACCCCACGAGGCCCTCGACTACCACTTCGGCCTCGAGGAGGGCGAGGGCATCAGAGACC
TCTTCGACTGTGACTTTGGGGACCTCACCCCCCTGGATTTCTGACAGGGCTGGATCCACTAGTTCTAGGA
TCCGTCGAGGAATTCACTCCTCAGGTGCAGGCTGCCTATCAGAAGGTGGTGGCTGGTGTGGCCAATGCCC
TGGCTCACAAATACCACTGAGATCTTTTTCCCTCTGCCAAAAATTATGGGGACATCATGAAGCCCCTTGA
GCATCTGACTTCTGGCTAATAAAGGAAATTTATTTTCATTGCAATAGTGTGTTGGAATTTTTTGTGTCTC
TCACTCGGAAGGACATATGGGAGGGCAAATCATTTAAAACATCAGAATGAGTATTTGGTTTAGAGTTTGG
CAACATATGCCCATATGCTGGCTGCCATGAACAAAGGTTGGCTATAAAGAGGTCATCAGTATATGAAACA
GCCCCCTGCTGTCCATTCCTTATTCCATAGAAAAGCCTTGACTTGAGGTTAGATTTTTTTTATATTTTGT
TTTGTGTTATTTTTTTCTTTAACATCCCTAAAATTTTCCTTACATGTTTTACTAGCCAGATTTTTCCTCC
TCTCCTGACTACTCCCAGTCATAGCTGTCCCTCTTCTCTTATGGAGATCCCTCGACGGATCGGCCGCAAT
TCGTAATCATGTCATAGCTGTTTCCTGTGTGAAATTGTTATCCGCTCACAATTCCACACAACATACGAGC
CGGAAGCATAAAGTGTAAAGCCTGGGGTGCCTAATGAGTGAGCTAACTCACATTAATTGCGTTGCGCTCA
CTGCCCGCTTTCCAGTCGGGAAACCTGTCGTGCCAGCTGCATTAATGAATCGGCCAACGCGCGGGGAGAG
GCGGTTTGCGTATTGGGCGCTCTTCCGCTTCCTCGCTCACTGACTCGCTGCGCTCGGTCGTTCGGCTGCG
GCGAGCGGTATCAGCTCACTCAAAGGCGGTAATACGGTTATCCACAGAATCAGGGGATAACGCAGGAAAG
AACATGTGAGCAAAAGGCCAGCAAAAGGCCAGGAACCGTAAAAAGGCCGCGTTGCTGGCGTTTTTCCATA
GGCTCCGCCCCCCTGACGAGCATCACAAAAATCGACGCTCAAGTCAGAGGTGGCGAAACCCGACAGGACT
ATAAAGATACCAGGCGTTTCCCCCTGGAAGCTCCCTCGTGCGCTCTCCTGTTCCGACCCTGCCGCTTACC
GGATACCTGTCCGCCTTTCTCCCTTCGGGAAGCGTGGCGCTTTCTCATAGCTCACGCTGTAGGTATCTCA
GTTCGGTGTAGGTCGTTCGCTCCAAGCTGGGCTGTGTGCACGAACCCCCCGTTCAGCCCGACCGCTGCGC
CTTATCCGGTAACTATCGTCTTGAGTCCAACCCGGTAAGACACGACTTATCGCCACTGGCAGCAGCCACT
GGTAACAGGATTAGCAGAGCGAGGTATGTAGGCGGTGCTACAGAGTTCTTGAAGTGGTGGCCTAACTACG
GCTACACTAGAAGAACAGTATTTGGTATCTGCGCTCTGCTGAAGCCAGTTACCTTCGGAAAAAGAGTTGG
TAGCTCTTGATCCGGCAAACAAACCACCGCTGGTAGCGGTGGTTTTTTTGTTTGCAAGCAGCAGATTACG
CGCAGAAAAAAAGGATCTCAAGAAGATCCTTTGATCTTTTCTACGGGGTCTGACGCTCAGTGGAACGAAA
ACTCACGTTAAGGGATTTTGGTCATGAGATTATCAAAAAGGATCTTCACCTAGATCCTTTTAAATTAAAA
ATGAAGTTTTAAATCAATCTAAAGTATATATGAGTAAACTTGGTCTGACAGTTACCAATGCTTAATCAGT
GAGGCACCTATCTCAGCGATCTGTCTATTTCGTTCATCCATAGTTGCCTGACTCCCCGTCGTGTAGATAA
CTACGATACGGGAGGGCTTACCATCTGGCCCCAGTGCTGCAATGATACCGCGAGACCCACGCTCACCGGC
TCCAGATTTATCAGCAATAAACCAGCCAGCCGGAAGGGCCGAGCGCAGAAGTGGTCCTGCAACTTTATCC
GCCTCCATCCAGTCTATTAATTGTTGCCGGGAAGCTAGAGTAAGTAGTTCGCCAGTTAATAGTTTGCGCA
ACGTTGTTGCCATTGCTACAGGCATCGTGGTGTCACGCTCGTCGTTTGGTATGGCTTCATTCAGCTCCGG
TTCCCAACGATCAAGGCGAGTTACATGATCCCCCATGTTGTGCAAAAAAGCGGTTAGCTCCTTCGGTCCT
CCGATCGTTGTCAGAAGTAAGTTGGCCGCAGTGTTATCACTCATGGTTATGGCAGCACTGCATAATTCTC
TTACTGTCATGCCATCCGTAAGATGCTTTTCTGTGACTGGTGAGTACTCAACCAAGTCATTCTGAGAATA
GTGTATGCGGCGACCGAGTTGCTCTTGCCCGGCGTCAATACGGGATAATACCGCGCCACATAGCAGAACT
TTAAAAGTGCTCATCATTGGAAAACGTTCTTCGGGGCGAAAACTCTCAAGGATCTTACCGCTGTTGAGAT
CCAGTTCGATGTAACCCACTCGTGCACCCAACTGATCTTCAGCATCTTTTACTTTCACCAGCGTTTCTGG
GTGAGCAAAAACAGGAAGGCAAAATGCCGCAAAAAAGGGAATAAGGGCGACACGGAAATGTTGAATACTC
ATACTCTTCCTTTTTCAATATTATTGAAGCATTTATCAGGGTTATTGTCTCATGAGCGGATACATATTTG
AATGTATTTAGAAAAATAAACAAATAGGGGTTCCGCGCACATTTCCCCGAAAAGTGCCACCTGACGTCTA
AGAAACCATTATTATCATGACATTAACCTATAAAAATAGGCGTATCACGAGGCCCTTTCGTCTCGCGCGT
TTCGGTGATGACGGTGAAAACCTCTGACACATGCAGCTCCCGGAGACGGTCACAGCTTGTCTGTAAGCGG
ATGCCGGGAGCAGACAAGCCCGTCAGGGCGCGTCAGCGGGTGTTGGCGGGTGTCGGGGCTGGCTTAACTA
TGCGGCATCAGAGCAGATTGTACTGAGAGTGCACCATATGCGGTGTGAAATACCGCACAGATGCGTAAGG
AGAAAATACCGCATCAGGCGCCATTCGCCATTCAGGCTGCGCAACTGTTGGGAAGGGCGATCGGTGCGGG
CCTCTTCGCTATTACGCCAGCTGGCGAAAGGGGGATGTGCTGCAAGGCGATTAAGTTGGGTAACGCCAGG
GTTTTCCCAGTCACGACGTTGTAAAACGACGGCCAGTGCCAAGCTTCACGCTGCCGCAAGCACTCAGGGC
GCAAGGGCTGCTAAAGGAAGCGGAACACGTAGAAAGCCAGTCCGCAGAAACGGTGCTGACCCCGGATGAA
TGTCAGCTACTGGGCTATCTGGACAAGGGAAAACGCAAGCGCAAAGAGAAAGCAGGTAGCTTGCAGTGGG
CTTACATGGCGATAGCTAGACTGGGCGGTTTTATGGACAGCAAGCGAACCGGAATTGCCAGCTGGGGCGC
CCTCTGGTAAGGTTGGGAAGCCCTGCAAAGTAAACTGGATGGCTTTCTTGCCGCCAAGGATCTGATGGCG
CAGGGGATCAAGATCCTGCTTCATCCCCGTGGCCCGTTGCTCGCGTTTGCTGGCGGTGTCCCCGGAAGAA
ATATATTTGCATGTCTTTAGTTCTATGATGACACAAACCCCGCCCAGCGTCTTGTCATTGGCGAATTCGA
ACACGCAGATGCAGTCGGGGCGGCGCGGTCCCAGGTCCACTTCGCATATTAAGGTGACGCGTGTGGCCTC
GAACACCGAGCGACCCTGCAGCGACCCGCTTAACAGCGTCAACAGCGTGCCGCAGATCTGATCAAGAGAC
AGGATGAGGATCGTTTCGCATGATTGAACAAGATGGATTGCACGCAGGTTCTCCGGCCGCTTGGGTGGAG
AGGCTATTCGGCTATGACTGGGCACAACAGACAATCGGCTGCTCTGATGCCGCCGTGTTCCGGCTGTCAG
CGCAGGGGCGCCCGGTTCTTTTTGTCAAGACCGACCTGTCCGGTGCCCTGAATGAACTGCAGGACGAGGC
AGCGCGGCTATCGTGGCTGGCCACGACGGGCGTTCCTTGCGCAGCTGTGCTCGACGTTGTCACTGAAGCG
GGAAGGGACTGGCTGCTATTGGGCGAAGTGCCGGGGCAGGATCTCCTGTCATCTCACCTTGCTCCTGCCG
AGAAAGTATCCATCATGGCTGATGCAATGCGGCGGCTGCATACGCTTGATCCGGCTACCTGCCCATTCGA
CCACCAAGCGAAACATCGCATCGAGCGAGCACGTACTCGGATGGAAGCCGGTCTTGTCGATCAGGATGAT
CTGGACGAAGAGCATCAGGGGCTCGCGCCAGCCGAACTGTTCGCCAGGCTCAAGGCGCGCATGCCCGACG
GCGAGGATCTCGTCGTGACCCATGGCGATGCCTGCTTGCCGAATATCATGGTGGAAAATGGCCGCTTTTC
TGGATTCATCGACTGTGGCCGGCTGGGTGTGGCGGACCGCTATCAGGACATAGCGTTGGCTACCCGTGAT
ATTGCTGAAGAGCTTGGCGGCGAATGGGCTGACCGCTTCCTCGTGCTTTACGGTATCGCCGCTCCCGATT
CGCAGCGCATCGCCTTCTATCGCCTTCTTGACGAGTTCTTCTGAGCGGGACTCTGGGGTTCGAAATGACC
GACCAAGCGACGCCCAACCTGCCATCACGAGATTTCGATTCCACCGCCGCCTTCTATGAAAGGTTGGGCT
TCGGAATCGTTTTCCGGGACGCCGGCTGGATGATCCTCCAGCGCGGGGATCTCATGCTGGAGTTCTTCGC
CCACCCCGGGAGATGGGGGAGGCTAACTGAAACACGGAAGGAGACAATACCGGAAGGAACCCGCGCTATG
ACGGCAATAAAAAGACAGAATAAAACGCACGGTGTTGGGTCGTTTGTTCATAAACGCGGGGTTCGGTCCC
AGGGCTGGCACTCTGTCGATACCCCACCGAGACCCCATTGGGGCCAATACGCCCGCGTTTCTTCCTTTTC
CCCACCCCACCCCCCAAGTTCGGGTGAAGGCCCAGGGCTCGCAGCCAACGTCGGGGC
