>Addgene plasmid #24225 | pCMVHA E2F1 | addgene partial sequence | sequence record 30328 | 24225 with Bglob-intron-F (5'ctggtcatcatcctgccttt 3')
ATAACTGGTTTGAGATGAGGATAAAATACTCTGAGTCCAAACCGGGCCCCTCTGCTAACCATGTTCATGC
CTTCTTCTCTTTCCTACAGCTCCTGGGCAACGTGCTGGTTGTTGTGCTGTCTCATCATTTTGGCAAAGAA
TTCCTCGACGGATCAATTCACCATGGCATACCCATACGATGTTCCAGATTACGCTAGCGGATCCGCCATG
GCCTTGGCCGGGGCCCCTGCGGGCGGCCCATGCGCGCCGGCGCTGGAGGCCCTGCTCGGGGCCGGCGCGC
TGCGGCTGCTCGACTCCTCGCAGATCGTCATCATCTCCGCCGCGCAGGACGCCAGCGCCCCGCCGGCTCC
CACCGGCCCCGCGGCGCCCGCCGCCGGCCCCTGCGACCCTGACCTGCTGCTCTTCGCCACACCGCAGGCG
CCCCGGCCCACACCCAGTGCGCCGCGGCCCGCGCTCGGCCGCCCGCCGGTGAAGCGGAGGCTGGACCTGG
AAACTGACCATCAGTACCTGGCCGAGAGCAGTGGGCCAGCTCGGGGCAGAGGCCGCCATCCAGGAAAAGG
TGTGAAATCCCCGGGGGAGAAGTCACGCTATGAGACCTCACTGAATCTGACCACCAAGCGCTTCCTGGAG
CTGCTGAGCCACTCGGCTGACGGTGTCGTCGACCTGAACTGGGCTGCCGAGGTGCTGAAGGTGCAGAAGC
GGCGCATCTATGACATCACCAACGTCCTTGAGGGCATCCAGCTCATTGCCAAGAAGTCCAAGAACCACAT
