>Addgene plasmid #24225 | pCMVHA E2F1 | addgene partial sequence | sequence record 107287 | rb_glob_PA_term-R 5'-CCCATATGTCCTTCCGAGTG-3'
AATAAATTTCCTTTATTAGCCAGAAGTCAGATGCTCAAGGGGCTTCATGATGTCCCCATAATTTTTGGCA
GAGGGAAAAAGATCTCAGTGGTATTTGTGAGCCAGGGCATTGGCCACACCAGCCACCACCTTCTGATAGG
CAGCCTGCACCTGAGGAGTGAATTCCTCGACGGATCCTAGAACTAGTGGATCCAGCCCTGTCAGAAATCC
AGGGGGGTGAGGTCCCCAAAGTCACAGTCGAAGAGGTCTCTGATGCCCTCGCCCTCCTCGAGGCCGAAGT
GGTAGTCGAGGGCCTCGTGGGGTGGGGAAAGGCTGATGAACTCCTCAGGGAGGAGGCCGGAGAAGTCCTC
CCGCACATGCTCCAGGAGCGAGTCGGCCGCCACCAGCGGGGACAGGCGGTCCTCGTCCACGGGAGCCCGC
AGGCTGCCCATCCGGGACAACAGCGGTTTTTGCTCCAGGCTGAGTAGAGACTGGCTGGGATCTGTGGTGA
GGGATGAGGGGGGAGATGATGGTGGTGGTGACACTATGGTGGCAGAGTCAGTGGCCCTGTTCTCCTCCTC
AGAAGTGACCTCCTGGGATGGGGTCTTCCCAGGGCTGATCCCACCTACGGTCTCCTCAGGGCACAGGAAA
ACATCGATCGGGCCTTGTTTGCTCTTAAGGGAGATCTGAAAGTTCTCCGAAGAGTCCACGGCTTGGAGCT
GGGTCTCAGGAGGGGCTTTGATCACCATAACCATCTGCTCTGC
